Addgene plasmid #54106: mEmerald-GFAP-C-18
Purpose: Localization: Intermediate Filaments, Excitation: 487, Emission: 509
Depositing lab: Michael Davidson. Depositing organization: Florida State University, Tallahassee.
Backbone
  Vector backbone: mEmerald-C1
  Backbone size w/o insert (bp): 4750
  Vector type: Mammalian Expression
  Selectable markers: Neomycin (select with G418)
Growth in bacteria
  Bacterial resistance: Kanamycin, 50 μg/mL
  Growth temperature: 37°C
  Growth strain: DH5alpha
  Copy number: High Copy
Gene/Insert
  Gene/Insert name: GFAP (alt names: Glial Fibrillary Acidic Protein; NM_002055.2)
  Species: H. sapiens (human)
  Entrez Gene: GFAP (a.k.a. ALXDRD)
  Promoter: CMV
  Tag / fusion protein: mEmerald (N terminal on backbone)
  Cloning method: Unknown
  Sequencing primers: 5′ CMV-F; 3′ SV40pA-R
Terms and licenses: Academic/Nonprofit Terms; Industry Terms
Depositor comments: Glial Fibrillary Acidic Protein . Excitation = 487; Emission = 509. Localization data: Intermediate Filaments
How to cite: mEmerald-GFAP-C-18 was a gift from Michael Davidson (Addgene plasmid # 54106 ; http://n2t.net/addgene:54106 ; RRID:Addgene_54106)
