[The description below was written by a language model from this plasmid's Addgene catalogue record.]
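Description:
mEmerald-GFAP-C-18 is a mammalian expression plasmid built on the mEmerald-C1 backbone (about 4.75 kb without the insert) that encodes human glial fibrillary acidic protein (GFAP) fused to the green fluorescent protein mEmerald. The fluorescent protein is carried on the backbone and sits at the N terminus of the fusion, so GFAP is joined to the C-terminal end of mEmerald. The "C-18" in the name probably reflects this orientation and a linker length, although the record does not say so. Expression is driven by the CMV promoter, a strong constitutive promoter in most mammalian cell lines. The use of an SV40 polyadenylation-region sequencing primer implies that an SV40 polyA signal lies downstream of the open reading frame. The plasmid is maintained at high copy in E. coli under kanamycin selection. It also confers neomycin resistance, which allows G418 selection of stably transfected mammalian cells. No feature table accompanies the record, so the origin of replication, the exact linker and the cloning junctions are not documented, and the cloning method is listed as unknown.

The construct serves as a fluorescent localization marker for intermediate filaments. GFAP is a type III intermediate filament protein characteristic of astrocytes, and the tagged protein is expected to incorporate into filament networks so they can be seen in live or fixed cells. mEmerald is a bright, monomeric GFP derivative, recorded here with excitation at 487 nm and emission at 509 nm, so it can be imaged with standard GFP/FITC filter sets. Typical uses include transient or stable transfection to image cytoskeletal organisation and dynamics.
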