>Addgene plasmid #54106 | mEmerald-GFAP-C-18 | depositor partial sequence | sequence record 84277 | insert sequence
CCATGCTTAGTGACGTCAGATCCGCTAGCGCTACCGGTCGCCACCATGGTGAGCAAGGGCGAGGAGCTGT
TCACCGGGGTGGTGCCCATCCTGGTCGAGCTGGACGGCGACGTAAACGGCCACAAGTTCAGCGTGTCCGG
CGAGGGCGAGGGCGATGCCACCTACGGCAAGCTGACCCTGAAGTTCATCTGCACCACCGGCAAGCTGCCC
GTGCCCTGGCCCACCCTCGTGACCACCTTGACCTACGGCGTGCAGTGCTTCGCCCGCTACCCCGACCACA
TGAAGCAGCACGACTTCTTCAAGTCCGCCATGCCCGAAGGCTACGTCCAGGAGCGCACCATCTTCTTCAA
GGACGACGGCAACTACAAGACCCGCGCCGAGGTGAAGTTCGAGGGCGACACCCTGGTGAACCGCATCGAG
CTGAAGGGCATCGACTTCAAGGAGGACGGCAACATCCTGGGGCACAAGCTGGAGTACAACTACAACAGCC
ACAAGGTCTATATCACCGCCGACAAGCAGAAGAACGGCATCAAGGTGAACTTCAAGACCCGCCACAACAT
CGAGGACGGCAGCGTGCAGCTCGCCGACCACTACCAGCAGAACACCCCCATCGGCGACGGCCCCGTGCTG
CTGCCCGACAACCACTACCTGAGCACCCAGTCCAAGCTGAGCAAAGACCCCAACGAGAAGCGCGATCACA
TGGTCCTGCTGGAGTTCGTGACCGCCGCCGGGATCACTCTCGGCATGGACGAGCTGTACAAGTCCGGACT
CAGATCTGGCTCCAGCGCAGGCAGCGCATCCGGCGGAAGCGGAAGCGAGAGGAGACGCATCACCTCCGCT
GCTCGCCGCTCCTACGTCTCCTCAGGGGAGATGATGGTGGGGGGCCTGGCTCCTGGCCGCCGTCTGGGTC
CTGGCACCCGCCTCTCCCTGGCTCGAATGCCCCCTCCACTCCCAACCCGGGTGGATTTCTCCCTGGCTGG
GGCACTCAATGCTGGCTTCAAGGAGACCCGGGCCAGTGAGCGGGCAGAGATGATGGAGCTCAATGACCGC
TTTGCCAGCTACATCGAGAAGGTTCGCTTCCTGGAACAGCAAAACAAGGCGCTGGCTGCTGAGCTGAACC
AGCTGCGGGCCAAGGAGCCCACCAAGCTGGCAGACGTCTACCAGGCTGAGCTGCGAGAGCTGCGGCTGCG
GCTCGATCAACTCACCGCCAACAGCGCCCGGCTGGAGGTTGAGAGGGACAATCTGGCACAGGACCTGGCC
ACTGTGAGGCAGAAGCTCCAGGATGAAACCAACCTGAGGCTGGAAGCCGAGAACAACCTGGCTGCCTATA
GACAGGAAGCAGATGAAGCCACCCTGGCCCGTCTGGATCTGGAGAGGAAGATTGAGTCGCTGGAGGAGGA
GATCCGGTTCTTGAGGAAGATCCACGAGGAGGAGGTTCGGGAACTCCAGGAGCAGCTGGCCCGACAGCAG
GTCCATGTGGAGCTTGACGTGGCCAAGCCAGACCTCACCGCAGCCCTGAAAGAGATCCGCACGCAGTATG
AGGCAATGGCGTCCAGCAACATGCATGAAGCCGAAGAGTGGTACCGCTCCAAGTTTGCAGACCTGACAGA
CGCTGCTGCCCGCAACGCGGAGCTGCTCCGCCAGGCCAAGCACGAAGCCAACGACTACCGGCGCCAGTTG
CAGTCCTTGACCTGCGACCTGGAGTCTCTGCGCGGCACGAACGAGTCCCTGGAGAGGCAGATGCGCGAGC
AGGAGGAGCGGCACGTGCGGGAGGCGGCCAGTTATCAGGAGGCGCTGGCGCGGCTGGAGGAAGAGGGGCA
GAGCCTCAAGGACGAGATGGCCCGCCACTTGCAGGAGTACCAGGACCTGCTCAATGTCAAGCTGGCCCTG
GACATCGAGATCGCCACCTACAGGAAGCTGCTAGAGGGCGAGGAGAACCGGATCACCATTCCCGTGCAGA
CCTTCTCCAACCTGCAGATTCGAGAAACCAGCCTGGACACCAAGTCTGTGTCAGAAGGCCACCTCAAGAG
GAACATCGTGGTGAAGACCGTGGAGATGCGGGATGGAGAGGTCATTAAGGAGTCCAAGCAGGAGCACAAG
GATGTGATGTGAGGATCCACCGGATCTAGATAACTGATCATAAT
