>Addgene plasmid #54106 | mEmerald-GFAP-C-18 | addgene partial sequence | sequence record 91766 | EGFP-C 5'-CATGGTCCTGCTGGAGTTCGTG-3'
GACGAGCTGTACAAGTCCGGACTCAGATCTGGCTCCAGCGCAGGCAGCGCATCCGGCGGAAGCGGAAGCG
AGAGGAGACGCATCACCTCCGCTGCTCGCCGCTCCTACGTCTCCTCAGGGGAGATGATGGTGGGGGGCCT
GGCTCCTGGCCGCCGTCTGGGTCCTGGCACCCGCCTCTCCCTGGCTCGAATGCCCCCTCCACTCCCAACC
CGGGTGGATTTCTCCCTGGCTGGGGCACTCAATGCTGGCTTCAAGGAGACCCGGGCCAGTGAGCGGGCAG
AGATGATGGAGCTCAATGACCGCTTTGCCAGCTACATCGAGAAGGTTCGCTTCCTGGAACAGCAAAACAA
GGCGCTGGCTGCTGAGCTGAACCAGCTGCGGGCCAAGGAGCCCACCAAGCTGGCAGACGTCTACCAGGCT
GAGCTGCGAGAGCTGCGGCTGCGGCTCGATCAACTCACCGCCAACAGCGCCCGGCTGGAGGTTGAGAGGG
ACAATCTGGCACAGGACCTGGCCACTGTGAGGCAGAAGCTCCAGGATGAAACCAACCTGAGGCTGGAAGC
CGAGAACAACCTGGCTGCCTATAGACAGGAAGCAGATGAAGCCACCCTGGCCCGTCTGGATCTGGAGAGG
AAGATTGAGTCGCTGGAGGAGGAGATCCGGTTCTTGAGGAAGATCCACGAGGAGGAGGTTCGGGAACTCC
AGGAGCAGCTGGCCCGACAGCAGGTCCATGTGGAGCTTGACGTGGCCAAGCCAGACCTCACCGCAGCCCT
GAAAGAGATCCGCACGCAGTATGAGGCAATGGCGTCCAGCAACATGCATGAAGCCGAAGAGTGGTACCGC
TCCAAGTTTGCAGACCTGACAGACGCTGCTGCC
